>Addgene plasmid #68847 | pD474N-EGFP | addgene full sequence | sequence record 457802 | Addgene Long Read Sequencing Result
CGTTACATAACTTACGGTAAATGGCCCGCCTGGCTGACCGCCCAACGACCCCCGCCCATTGACGTCAATA
ATGACGTATGTTCCCATAGTAACGCCAATAGGGACTTTCCATTGACGTCAATGGGTGGAGTATTTACGGT
AAACTGCCCACTTGGCAGTACATCAAGTGTATCATATGCCAAGTACGCCCCCTATTGACGTCAATGACGG
TAAATGGCCCGCCTGGCATTATGCCCAGTACATGACCTTATGGGACTTTCCTACTTGGCAGTACATCTAC
GTATTAGTCATCGCTATTACCATGGTGATGCGGTTTTGGCAGTACATCAATGGGCGTGGATAGCGGTTTG
ACTCACGGGGATTTCCAAGTCTCCACCCCATTGACGTCAATGGGAGTTTGTTTTGGCACCAAAATCAACG
GGACTTTCCAAAATGTCGTAACAACTCCGCCCCATTGACGCAAATGGGCGGTAGGCGTGTACGGTGGGAG
GTCTATATAAGCAGAGCTGGTTTAGTGAACCGTCAGATCCGCTAGCGCTACCGGACTCAGATCTCGAGCT
CAAGCTTCGAATTCCCACCATGGCTATGTCCCATCAACCTCTCAGCTGCCTCACTGAAAAGGAGGACAGC
CCCAGTGAAAGCACAGGAAATGGACCCCCCCACCTGGCCCACCCAAACCTGGACACGTTTACCCCGGAGG
AGCTGCTGCAGCAGATGAAAGAGCTCCTGACCGAGAACCACCAGCTGAAAGAAGCCATGAAGCTAAATAA
TCAAGCCATGAAAGGGAGATTTGAGGAGCTTTCGGCCTGGACAGAGAAACAGAAGGAAGAACGCCAGTTT
TTTGAGATACAGAGCAAAGAAGCAAAAGAGCGTCTAATGGCCTTGAGTCATGAGAATGAGAAATTGAAGG
AAGAGCTTGGAAAACTAAAAGGGAAATCAGAAAGGTCATCTGAGGACCCCACTGATGACTCCAGGCTTCC
CAGGGCCGAAGCGGAGCAGGAAAAGGACCAGCTCAGGACCCAGGTGGTGAGGCTACAAGCAGAGAAGGCA
GACCTGTTGGGCATCGTGTCTGAACTGCAGCTCAAGCTGAACTCCAGCGGCTCCTCAGAAGATTCCTTTG
TTGAAATTAGGATGGCTGAAGGAGAAGCAGAAGGGTCAGTAAAAGAAATCAAGCATAGTCCTGGGCCCAC
GAGAACAGTCTCCACTGGCACGGCATTGTCTAAATATAGGAGCAGATCTGCAGATGGGGCCAAGAATTAC
TTCGAACATGAGGAGTTAACTGTGAGCCAGCTCCTGCTGTGCCTAAGGGAAGGGAATCAGAAGGTGGAGA
GACTTGAAGTTGCACTCAAGGAGGCCAAAGAAAGAGTTTCAGATTTTGAAAAGAAAACAAGTAATCGTTC
TGAGATTGAAACCCAGACAGAGGGGAGCACAGAGAAAGAGAATGATGAAGAGAAAGGCCCGGAGACTGTT
GGAAGCGAAGTGGAAGCACTGAACCTCCAGGTGACATCTCTGTTTAAGGAGCTTCAAGAGGCTCATACAA
AACTCAGCGAAGCTGAGCTAATGAAGAAGAGACTTCAAGAAAAGTGTCAGGCCCTTGAAAGGAAAAATTC
TGCAATTCCATCAGAGTTGAATGAAAAGCAAGAGCTTGTTTATACTAACAAAAAGTTAGAGCTACAAGTG
GAAAGCATGCTATCAGAAATCAAAATGGAACAGGCTAAAACAGAGGATGAAAAGTCCAAATTAACTGTGC
TACAGATGACACACAACAAGCTTCTTCAAGAACATAATAATGCATTGAAAACAATTGAGGAACTAACAAG
AAAAGAGTCAGAAAAAGTGGACAGGGCAGTGCTGAAGGAACTGAGTGAAAAACTGGAACTGGCAGAGAAG
GCTCTGGCTTCCAAACAGCTGCAAATGGATGAAATGAAGCAAACCATTGCCAAGCAGGAAGAGGACCTGG
AAACCATGACCATCCTCAGGGCTCAGATGGAAGTTTACTGTTCTAATTTTCATGCTGAAAGAGCAGCGAG
AGAGAAAATTCATGAGGAAAAGGAGCAACTGGCATTGCAGCTGGCAGTTCTGCTGAAAGAGAATGATGCT
TTCGAAGACGGAGGCAGGCAGTCCTTGATGGAGATGCAGAGTCGTCATGGGGCGAGAACAAGTGACTCTG
ACCAGCAGGCTTACCTTGTTCAAAGAGGAGCTGAGGACAGGGACTGGCGGCAACAGCGGAATATTCCGAT
TCATTCCTGCCCCAAGTGTGGAGAGGTTCTGCCTGACATAGACACGTTACAGATTCACGTGATGGATTGC
ATCATTCGGGATCCAATGGTGAGCAAGGGCGAGGAGCTGTTCACCGGGGTGGTGCCCATCCTGGTCGAGC
TGGACGGCGACGTAAACGGCCACAAGTTCAGCGTGTCCGGCGAGGGCGAGGGCGATGCCACCTACGGCAA
GTTGACCCTGAAGTTCATCTGCACCACCGGCAAGCTGCCCGTGCCCTGGCCCACCCTCGTGACCACCCTG
ACCTACGGCGTGCAGTGCTTCAGCCGCTACCCCGACCACATGAAGCAGCACGACTTCTTCAAGTCCGCCA
TGCCCGAAGGCTACGTCCAGGAGCGCACCATCTTCTTCAAGGACGACGGCAACTACAAGACCCGCGCCGA
GGTGAAGTTCGAGGGCGACACCCTGGTGAACCGCATCGAGCTGAAGGGCATCGACTTCAAGGAGGACGGC
AACATCCTGGGGCACAAGCTGGAGTACAACTACAACAGCCACAACGTCTATATCATGGCCGACAAGCAGA
AGAACGGCATCAAGGTGAACTTCAAGATCCGCCACAACATCGAGGACGGCAGCGTGCAGCTCGCCGACCA
CTACCAGCAGAACACCCCCATCGGCGACGGCCCCGTGCTGCTGCCCGACAACCACTACCTGAGCACCCAG
TCCGCCCTGAGCAAAGACCCCAACGAGAAGCGCGATCACATGGTCCTGCTGGAGTTCGTGACCGCCGCCG
GGATCACTCTCGGCATGGACGAGCTGTACAAGTAAAGCGGCCGCGACTCTAGATCATAATCAGCCATACC
ACATTTGTAGAGGTTTTACTTGCTTTAAAAAACCTCCCACACCTCCCCCTGAACCTGAAACATAAAATGA
ATGCAATTGTTGTTGTTAACTTGTTTATTGCAGCTTATAATGGTTACAAATAAAGCAATAGCATCACAAA
TTTCACAAATAAAGCATTTTTTTCACTGCATTCTAGTTGTGGTTTGTCCAAACTCATCAATGTATCTTAA
GGCGTAAATTGTAAGCGTTAATATTTTGTTAAAATTCGCGTTAAATTTTTGTTAAATCAGCTCATTTTTT
AACCAATAGGCCGAAATCGGCAAAATCCCTTATAAATCAAAAGAATAGACCGAGATAGGGT
[37 nt withheld, positions 3422-3458]
AAAGAACGTGGACTCCAACGTCAAAGG
[49 nt withheld, positions 3486-3534]
T
[91 nt withheld, positions 3536-3626]
G
[124 nt withheld, positions 3628-3751]
CAGGTGGCACTTTTCGGGGAAATGTGCGCGGAACCCCTATTTGTTTATTTTTCTAAATACATTCAAATAT
GTATCCGCTCATGAGACAATAACCCTGATAAATGCTTCAATAATATTGAAAAAGGAAGAGTCCTGAGGCG
GAAAGAACCAGCTGTGGAATGTGTGTCAGTTAGGGTGTGGAAAGTCCCCAGGCTCCCCAGCAGGCAGAAG
TATGCAAAGCATGCATCTCAATTAGTCAGCAACCAGGTGTGGAAAGTCCCCAGGCTCCCCAGCAGGCAGA
AGTATGCAAAGCATGCATCTCAATTAGTCAGCAACCATAGTCCCGCCCCTAACTCCGCCCATCCCGCCCC
TAACTCCGCCCAGTTCCGCCCATTCTCCGCCCCATGGCTGACTAATTTTTTTTATTTATGCAGAGGCCGA
GGCCGCCTCGGCCTCTGAGCTATTCCAGAAGTAGTGAGGAGGCTTTTTTGGAGGCCTAGGCTTTTGCAAA
GATCGATCAAGAGACAGGATGAGGATCGTTTCGCATGATTGAACAAGATGGATTGCACGCAGGTTCTCCG
GCCGCTTGGGTGGAGAGGCTATTCGGCTATGACTGGGCACAACAGACAATCGGCTGCTCTGATGCCGCCG
TGTTCCGGCTGTCAGCGCAGGGGCGCCCGGTTCTTTTTGTCAAGACCGACCTGTCCGGTGCCCTGAATGA
ACTGCAAGACGAGGCAGCGCGGCTATCGTGGCTGGCCACGACGGGCGTTCCTTGCGCAGCTGTGCTCGAC
GTTGTCACTGAAGCGGGAAGGGACTGGCTGCTATTGGGCGAAGTGCCGGGGCAGGATCTCCTGTCATCTC
ACCTTGCTCCTGCCGAGAAAGTATCCATCATGGCTGATGCAATGCGGCGGCTGCATACGCTTGATCCGGC
TACCTGCCCATTCGACCACCAAGCGAAACATCGCATCGAGCGAGCACGTACTCGGATGGAAGCCGGTCTT
GTCGATCAGGATGATCTGGACGAAGAGCATCAGGGGCTCGCGCCAGCCGAACTGTTCGCCAGGCTCAAGG
CGAGCATGCCCGACGGCGAGGATCTCGTCGTGACCCATGGCGATGCCTGCTTGCCGAATATCATGGTGGA
AAATGGCCGCTTTTCTGGATTCATCGACTGTGGCCGGCTGGGTGTGGCGGACCGCTATCAGGACATAGCG
TTGGCTACCCGTGATATTGCTGAAGAGCTTGGCGGCGAATGGGCTGACCGCTTCCTCGTGCTTTACGGTA
TCGCCGCTCCCGATTCGCAGCGCATCGCCTTCTATCGCCTTCTTGACGAGTTCTTCTGAGCGGGACTCTG
GGGTTCGAAATGACCGACCAAGCGACGCCCAACCTGCCATCACGAGATTTCGATTCCACCGCCGCCTTCT
ATGAAAGGTTGGGCTTCGGAATCGTTTTCCGGGACGCCGGCTGGATGATCCTCCAGCGCGGGGATCTCAT
GCTGGAGTTCTTCGCCCACCCTAGGGGGAGGCTAACTGAAACACGGAAGGAGACAATACCGGAAGGAACC
CGCGCTATGACGGCAATAAAAAGACAGAATAAAACGCACGGTGTTGGGTCGTTTGTTCATAAACGCGGGG
TTCGGTCCCAGGGCTGGCACTCTGTCGATACCCCACCGAGACCCCATTGGGGCCAATACGCCCGCGTTTC
TTCCTTTTCCCCACCCCACCCCCCAAGTTCGGGTGAAGGCCCAGGGCTCGCAGCCAACGTCGGGGCGGCA
GGCCCTGCCATAGCCTCAGGTTACTCATATATACTTTAGATTGATTTAAAACTTCATTTTTAATTTAAAA
GGATCTAGGTGAAGATCCTTTTTGATAATCTCATGACCAAAATCCCTTAACGTGAGTTTTCGTTCCACTG
AGCGTCAGACCCCGTAGAAAAGATCAAAGGATCTTCTTGAGATCCTTTTTTTCTGCGCGTAATCTGCTGC
TTGCAAACAAAAAAACCACCGCTACCAGCGGTGGTTTGTTTGCCGGATCAAGAGCTACCAACTCTTTTTC
CGAAGGTAACTGGCTTCAGCAGAGCGCAGATACCAAATACTGTTCTTCTAGTGTAGCCGTAGTTAGGCCA
CCACTTCAAGAACTCTGTAGCACCGCCTACATACCTCGCTCTGCTAATCCTGTTACCAGTGGCTGCTGCC
AGTGGCGATAAGTCGTGTCTTACCGGGTTGGACTCAAGACGATAGTTACCGGATAAGGCGCAGCGGTCGG
GCTGAACGGGGGGTTCGTGCACACAGCCCAGCTTGGAGCGAACGACCTACACCGAACTGAGATACCTACA
GCGTGAGCTATGAGAAAGCGCCACGCTTCCCGAAGGGAGAAAGGCGGACAGGTATCCGGTAAGCGGCAGG
GTCGGAACAGGAGAGCGCACGAGGGAGCTTCCAGGGGGAAACGCCTGGTATCTTTATAGTCCTGTCGGGT
TTCGCCACCTCTGACTTGAGCGTCGATTTTTGTGATGCTCGTCAGGGGGGCGGAGCCTATGGAAAAACGC
CAGCAACGCGGCCTTTTTACGGTTCCTGGCCTTTTGCTGGCCTTTTGCTCACATGTTCTTTCCTGCGTTA
TCCCCTGATTCTGTGGATAACCGTATTACCGCCATGCATTAGTTATTAATAGTAATCAATTACGGGGTCA
TTAGTTCATAGCCCATATATGGAGTTCCG
Features (pLannotate 1.2.2; 16 found; start..end, strand, type, name):
      1..304     +  enhancer       CMV enhancer: human cytomegalovirus immediate early enhancer
    305..508     +  promoter       CMV promoter: human cytomegalovirus (CMV) immediate early promoter
    531..574     +  misc_feature   MCS (fragment): multiple cloning site
    586..2316    +  CDS            OPTN: OPTN_HUMAN - Also known as FIP2, GLC1E, HIP7, HYPL, NRP. Experimental evidence at protein level: Swiss-Prot protein existence level 1. (Microbial infection) May constitute a cellular target for adenovirus E3 14.7 and Bluetongue virus protein NS3 to inhibit innate immune response. From Homo sapiens (Human).
   2326..3042    +  CDS            EGFP: EGFP is a basic (constitutively fluorescent) green fluorescent protein published in 1996, derived from Aequorea victoria. It is reported to be a rapidly-maturing weak dimer with moderate acid sensitivity.
   3062..3145    +  CDS            large T antigen (fragment): large T antigen from SV40 (simian virus 40)
   3168..3289    +  polyA_signal   SV40 poly(A) signal: SV40 polyadenylation signal
   3323..3751    -  rep_origin     f1 ori (sequence partly withheld): f1 bacteriophage origin of replication; arrow indicates direction of (+) strand synthesis
   3778..3882    +  promoter       AmpR promoter: bla
   3884..4241    +  promoter       SV40 promoter: SV40 enhancer and early promoter
   4276..5070    +  CDS            NeoR/KanR: aminoglycoside phosphotransferase from Tn5; aph(3')-II (or nptII); confers resistance to neomycin, kanamycin, and G418 (Geneticin®)
   5091..5243    +  CDS            ble (fragment): BLE_KLEPN - Experimental evidence at protein level: Swiss-Prot protein existence level 1. Binding protein with a strong affinity to the bleomycin family of antibiotics. Binds to CL990; an antimitotic-antibiotic compound. From Klebsiella pneumoniae.
   5302..5349    +  polyA_signal   HSV TK poly(A) signal: herpes simplex virus thymidine kinase polyadenylation signal (Cole and Stacy, 1985)
   5440..5456    -  polyA_signal   bGH poly(A) signal (fragment): bovine growth hormone polyadenylation signal
   5678..6266    +  rep_origin     ori: high-copy-number ColE1/pMB1/pBR322/pUC origin of replication
   6381..6440    +  enhancer       CMV enhancer (fragment): human cytomegalovirus immediate early enhancer
