[The description below was written by a language model from this plasmid's Addgene catalogue record and pLannotate feature annotations shown in this document.]
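Description:
pD474N-EGFP is a mammalian expression plasmid built on the Clontech pEGFP-N1 backbone that encodes human optineurin (OPTN) carrying the D474N substitution, fused at its C terminus to EGFP. The OPTN coding sequence was inserted between the EcoRI and BamHI sites of the multiple cloning site, both of which are retained, placing it in frame just upstream of the backbone's EGFP open reading frame. Transcription is driven by the human cytomegalovirus immediate early enhancer and promoter and terminated by the SV40 polyadenylation signal, an arrangement that gives strong constitutive expression of the fluorescent fusion protein in transfected mammalian cells.

The full sequence record is about 6.4 kb. The plasmid is maintained in E. coli at high copy through a ColE1/pUC-type origin and also carries an f1 origin for single-stranded DNA production. A single Tn5 aminoglycoside phosphotransferase (NeoR/KanR) gene serves both hosts: a bacterial bla-type promoter provides kanamycin resistance in E. coli, while the adjacent SV40 enhancer/early promoter, together with the HSV TK polyadenylation signal, allows G418 selection of stably transfected mammalian cells. The short large T antigen, ble and bGH poly(A) fragments flagged in the annotation appear to be partial matches within backbone sequence rather than functional elements.

The record notes that D474N is not linked to any disease. The construct belongs to a set of optineurin mutation and deletion variants, with a separately deposited wild-type OPTN-EGFP plasmid as the comparison. It is suited to examining how this substitution affects the expression, localization or cellular effects of optineurin by following the EGFP signal.
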