Addgene plasmid #68847: pD474N-EGFP
Purpose: mutated OPTN was inserted into pEGFP-N1 backbone
Depositing lab: Beatrice Yue. Publication: Effects of mutations and deletions in the human optineurin gene. Turturro S, Shen X, Shyam R, Yue BY, Ying H. Springerplus. 2014 Feb 19;3:99. doi: 10.1186/2193-1801-3-99. eCollection 2014. 845 PubMed 24683533.
Backbone
  Vector backbone: pEGFP-N1
  Backbone manufacturer: Clontech
  Backbone size w/o insert (bp): 4733
  Vector type: Mammalian Expression
  Selectable markers: Neomycin (select with G418)
Growth in bacteria
  Bacterial resistance: Kanamycin, 50 μg/mL
  Growth temperature: 37°C
  Growth strain: DH5alpha
  Copy number: High Copy
Gene/Insert
  Gene/Insert name: optineurin (alt name: OPTN)
  Species: H. sapiens (human)
  Mutation: D474N (not linked to any diseases)
  Entrez Gene: OPTN (a.k.a. ALS12, FIP2, GLC1E, HIP7, HYPL, NRP, TFIIIA-INTP)
  Promoter: CMV
  Tag / fusion protein: EGFP (C terminal on backbone)
  Cloning method: Restriction Enzyme; 5′ cloning site EcoRI (not destroyed); 3′ cloning site BamHI (not destroyed)
  Sequencing primers: 5′ CMV-F; 3′ EGFP-N
Terms and licenses: Academic/Nonprofit Terms; Industry Terms: Not Available to Industry
Depositor comments: Wild type construct is pOPTN-EGFP (Plasmid #27052)
How to cite: pD474N-EGFP was a gift from Beatrice Yue (Addgene plasmid # 68847 ; http://n2t.net/addgene:68847 ; RRID:Addgene_68847)
