>Addgene plasmid #68847 | pD474N-EGFP | addgene partial sequence | sequence record 128521 | CMV-F 5'-CGCAAATGGGCGGTAGGCGTG-3'
AGCTGGTTTAGTGAACCGTCAGATCCGCTAGCGCTACCGGACTCAGATCTCGAGCTCAAGCTTCGAATTC
CCACCATGGCTATGTCCCATCAACCTCTCAGCTGCCTCACTGAAAAGGAGGACAGCCCCAGTGAAAGCAC
AGGAAATGGACCCCCCCACCTGGCCCACCCAAACCTGGACACGTTTACCCCGGAGGAGCTGCTGCAGCAG
ATGAAAGAGCTCCTGACCGAGAACCACCAGCTGAAAGAAGCCATGAAGCTAAATAATCAAGCCATGAAAG
GGAGATTTGAGGAGCTTTCGGCCTGGACAGAGAAACAGAAGGAAGAACGCCAGTTTTTTGAGATACAGAG
CAAAGAAGCAAAAGAGCGTCTAATGGCCTTGAGTCATGAGAATGAGAAATTGAAGGAAGAGCTTGGAAAA
CTAAAAGGGAAATCAGAAAGGTCATCTGAGGACCCCACTGATGACTCCAGGCTTCCCAGGGCCGAAGCGG
AGCAGGAAAAGGACCAGCTCAGGACCCAGGTGGTGAGGCTACAAGCAGAGAAGGCAGACCTGTTGGGCAT
CGTGTCTGAACTGCAGCTCAAGCTGAACTCCAGCGGCTCCTCAGAAGATTCCTTTGTTGAAATTAGGATG
GCTGAAGGAGAAGCAGAAGGGTCAGTAAAAGAAATCAAGCATAGTCCTGGGCCCACGAGAACAGTCTCCA
CTGGCACGGCATTGTCTAAATATAGGAGCAGATCTGCAGATGGGGCCAAGAATTACTTCGAACATGAGGA
GTTAACTGTGAGCCAGCTCCTGCTGTGCCT
