>Addgene plasmid #68847 | pD474N-EGFP | addgene partial sequence | sequence record 128707 | EGFP-N 5'-CGTCGCCGTCCAGCTCGACCAG-3'
CCTTGCTCACCATTGGATCCCGAATGATGCAATCCATCACGTGAATCTGTAACGTGTCTATGTCAGGCAG
AACCTCTCCACACTTGGGGCAGGAATGAATCGGAATATTCCGCTGTTGCCGCCAGTCCCTGTCCTCAGCT
CCTCTTTGAACAAGGTAAGCCTGCTGGTCAGAGTCACTTGTTCTCGCCCCATGACGACTCTGCATCTCCA
TCAAGGACTGCCTGCCTCCGTCTTCGAAAGCATCATTCTCTTTCAGCAGAACTGCCAGCTGCAATGCCAG
TTGCTCCTTTTCCTCATGAATTTTCTCTCTCGCTGCTCTTTCAGCATGAAAATTAGAACAGTAAACTTCC
ATCTGAGCCCTGAGGATGGTCATGGTTTCCAGGTCCTCTTCCTGCTTGGCAATGGTTTGCTTCATTTCAT
CCATTTGCAGCTGTTTGGAAGCCAGAGCCTTCTCTGCCAGTTCCAGTTTTTCACTCAGTTCCTTCAGCAC
TGCCCTGTCCACTTTTTCTGACTCTTTTCTTGTTAGTTCCTCAATTGTTTTCAATGCATTATTATGTTCT
TGAAGAAGCTTGTTGTGTGTCATCTGTAGCACAGTTAATTTGGACTTTTCATCCTCTGTTTTAGCCTGTT
CCATTTTGATTTCTGATAGCATGCTTTCCACTTGTAGCTCTAACTTTTTGTTAGTATAAACAAGCTCTTG
CTTTTCATTCAACTCTGATGGAATTGCAGAATTTTTCCTTTCAAGGGCCTGACACTTTTCTTGAAGTCTC
TTCTTCATTAGCTCAGCTTCGCTGAGTTTTGTATGAGCCTCTTGAAGCTCCTTAAACAGAGATGTCACCT
GGAGGTTCAGTGCTTCCACTTCGCTTCCAA
